Addgene plasmid #119934: PCDHGC5-mCherry
Purpose: Protocadherin gamma C5 expression (mCherry-tag at the C-terminus).
Depositing lab: Angel de Blas. Publication: Molecular and functional interaction between protocadherin-gammaC5 and GABAA receptors. Li Y, Xiao H, Chiou TT, Jin H, Bonhomme B, Miralles CP, Pinal N, Ali R, Chen WV, Maniatis T, De Blas AL. J Neurosci. 2012 Aug 22;32(34):11780-97. doi: 10.1523/JNEUROSCI.0969-12.2012. PubMed 22915120.
Backbone
  Vector backbone: pmCherry N1
  Vector type: Mammalian Expression
Growth in bacteria
  Bacterial resistance: Kanamycin, 50 μg/mL
  Growth temperature: 37°C
  Growth strain: DH5alpha
  Copy number: High Copy
Gene/Insert
  Gene/Insert name: PCDHGC5
  Species: R. norvegicus (rat)
  Entrez Gene: Pcdhgc5
  Tag / fusion protein: mCherry (C terminal on backbone)
  Cloning method: Restriction Enzyme; 5′ cloning site NheI (unknown if destroyed); 3′ cloning site EcoRI (unknown if destroyed)
  Sequencing primers: 5′ unknown
Resource information
  A portion of this plasmid was derived from a plasmid made by: Insert was originally cloned in Angel de Blas's lab.
Terms and licenses: Academic/Nonprofit Terms; Industry Terms: Not Available to Industry
How to cite: PCDHGC5-mCherry was a gift from Angel de Blas (Addgene plasmid # 119934 ; http://n2t.net/addgene:119934 ; RRID:Addgene_119934)
