[The description below was written by a language model from this plasmid's Addgene catalogue record and pLannotate feature annotations shown in this document.]
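Description:
PCDHGC5-mCherry is a mammalian expression plasmid built on the pmCherry-N1 backbone that produces rat protocadherin gamma C5 (Pcdhgc5) fused at its C-terminus to the red fluorescent protein mCherry. The 7,530 nt sequence is propagated in E. coli through a high-copy ColE1/pUC-type origin and selected with kanamycin. The resistance gene is the Tn5 NeoR/KanR aminoglycoside phosphotransferase. It sits behind tandem bacterial (bla-type) and SV40 early promoters and is terminated by the HSV TK polyadenylation signal, so the same cassette can also support G418 selection in mammalian cells. An f1 origin is also present. The short fragments annotated as ble, SV40 large T antigen and bGH poly(A) look like backbone remnants or partial matches rather than functional elements.

The payload is a single transcription unit. The human CMV immediate-early enhancer and promoter, which span the numbering origin of the circular map, drive an open reading frame of roughly 2.8 kb, cloned between NheI and EcoRI. This is followed by a residual stretch of the multiple cloning site, the mammalian codon-optimized mCherry coding sequence, and the SV40 poly(A) signal. The automated annotation labels the insert as mouse Pcdhga4. This most likely reflects a best database match, since clustered gamma protocadherins are closely related and share constant-region sequence. The catalogue entry identifies the insert as rat PCDHGC5.

The construct is intended for transient or stable expression of fluorescently tagged protocadherin gamma C5 in cultured mammalian cells, allowing the protein to be visualized. The associated publication concerns molecular and functional interactions between this protocadherin and GABA-A receptors.
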