Features (pLannotate 1.2.2; 15 found; start..end, strand, type, name):
      1..204     +  promoter       CMV promoter: human cytomegalovirus (CMV) immediate early promoter
    246..3068    +  CDS            Pcdhga4: PCDG4_MOUSE - Experimental evidence at protein level: Swiss-Prot protein existence level 1. Potential calcium-dependent cell-adhesion protein. May be involved in the establishment and maintenance of specific neuronal connections in the brain (By similarity). From Mus musculus (Mouse).
   3073..3109    +  misc_feature   MCS (fragment): multiple cloning site
   3123..3833    +  CDS            mCherry: monomeric derivative of DsRed fluorescent protein (Shaner et al., 2004) mammalian codon-optimized
   3848..3931    +  CDS            large T antigen (fragment): large T antigen from SV40 (simian virus 40)
   3954..4075    +  polyA_signal   SV40 poly(A) signal: SV40 polyadenylation signal
   4109..4537    -  rep_origin     f1 ori (sequence partly withheld): f1 bacteriophage origin of replication; arrow indicates direction of (+) strand synthesis
   4564..4668    +  promoter       AmpR promoter: bla
   4670..5027    +  promoter       SV40 promoter: SV40 enhancer and early promoter
   5062..5856    +  CDS            NeoR/KanR: aminoglycoside phosphotransferase from Tn5; aph(3')-II (or nptII); confers resistance to neomycin, kanamycin, and G418 (Geneticin®)
   5877..6029    +  CDS            ble (fragment): BLE_KLEPN - Experimental evidence at protein level: Swiss-Prot protein existence level 1. Binding protein with a strong affinity to the bleomycin family of antibiotics. Binds to CL990; an antimitotic-antibiotic compound. From Klebsiella pneumoniae.
   6088..6135    +  polyA_signal   HSV TK poly(A) signal: herpes simplex virus thymidine kinase polyadenylation signal (Cole and Stacy, 1985)
   6226..6242    -  polyA_signal   bGH poly(A) signal (fragment): bovine growth hormone polyadenylation signal
   6464..7052    +  rep_origin     ori: high-copy-number ColE1/pMB1/pBR322/pUC origin of replication
   7227..7530    +  enhancer       CMV enhancer: human cytomegalovirus immediate early enhancer
>Addgene plasmid #119934 | PCDHGC5-mCherry | addgene full sequence | sequence record 237640 | Addgene NGS Result
GTGATGCGGTTTTGGCAGTACATCAATGGGCGTGGATAGCGGTTTGACTCACGGGGATTTCCAAGTCTCC
ACCCCATTGACGTCAATGGGAGTTTGTTTTGGCACCAAAATCAACGGGACTTTCCAAAATGTCGTAACAA
CTCCGCCCCATTGACGCAAATGGGCGGTAGGCGTGTACGGTGGGAGGTCTATATAAGCAGAGCTGGTTTA
GTGAACCGTCAGATCCGCTAGCCGCCATGGGGCCTATGGCATCACCACAGGTCACTGGTAAACGGCAAGT
GCTGTATATGTTGTCCTTGTGCTGCTGTGGCTGGGTGTCTGGGCAGCTTCGTTATTCAGTGGTGGAGGAA
TCAGAGCCGGGGACTTTGGTGGGGAACGTTGCTCAAGATCTGGGCTTAAAGGTGGCAGATCTGTTGAGTC
GCAGGCTGAGACTGGGCTCTGAGGAGAACGGGCGCTATTTTTCCCTGAGCTTGATGAGTGGAGCTTTGGC
AGTGAATCTAAAAATTGACCGAGAGAGCCTGTGTGGAGCCAGCACGAGCTGCCTGCTGCCTGTACAGGTG
GTAACCGAACACCCCCTGGAGCTCACCCGGGTAGAGGTAGAGATCCTAGATCTCAACGACAACTCTCCTA
GCTTTGCCACTCCTGAGCGAGAGATGCGCATCTCAGAATCAGCGGCACCTGGAGCCAGGTTCCCACTGGA
CAGTGCCCAAGACCCAGACGTGGGCACCAATACTGTGAGCTTTTATACTCTAAGCCCCAGCAGTCACTTC
TCTCTGAATGTGAAGACCCTAAAAGATGGGAAGCTCTTCCCAGAGCTAGTGCTAGAGCAGCAGCTAGACC
GGGAAGCCCAGGCAAGGCATCAGCTGGTACTCACTGCTGTGGATGGGGGAACCCCAGCCCGCTCAGGGAC
CAGCCTTATCTCTGTCATTGTGCTGGACATCAATGATAATGCCCCAACCTTCCAGTCCTCAGTTCTACGT
GTGGGACTCCCAGAGAACACACCCCCGGGGACCCTGCTGCTCCGTCTCAATGCCACTGATCCAGACGAGG
GCACCAATGGCCAACTAGACTACTCTTTCGGAGACCATACATCTGAAGCAGTGAAGAATCTCTTTGGCCT
GGATCCTAACACTGGAGCAATCCACGTATTGGGTCCGGTAGATTTTGAGGAATCAAATTTCTATGAAATT
CATGCAAGAGCTCGAGACCAGGGACAGCCAGCCATGGAGGGCCACTGTGTAATCCAGGTGGATGTAGGGG
ATGCTAACGACAATCCCCCTGAGGTGCTGCTGGCATCTTTGGTCAACCCTGTCCTAGAGAGCACACCCGT
GGGCACAGTTGTGGGGTTGTTTAATGTGCGGGACCGAGACTCAGGTAGAAATGGTGAGGTGATCCTGGAG
ACAACTCCAAACCTGCCATTTCAGATCAAGCCTTCCGAGAACCATTACTCACTGCTCACCAGCCAGCCTT
TGGACCGAGAGGTCACATCCCATTACACCATCGACCTGCTGGCCAGTGATGCTGGATCACCTCCCCTGCA
TACACATCTCACCATCAGGCTGAACATTTCAGATGTTAATGACAACGCACCCCATTTCACCCAACAGCTC
TACACTGCTTATATCCCAGAAAACCGGCCACCAGGCTCTCTCCTCTGTACTGTGGCTGCCTCTGATCCAG
ATGAGGGGGATAATGCCCGCCTCACCTATTCTATTGTGGGAAGTCAAATTCAGGGAGCCCCAGCCTCCTC
CTTCGTGTATGTCAACCCCGAAGATGGACGAGTCTTTGCCCAGCGGACCTTTGACTATGAATTACTGCAG
ATGCTGCAGATTGTGGTGGGGGTCCGAGATTCCGGCTCTCCCCGACTGTATGCTAACACATCTCTCCATG
TGTTTGTCCTTGATCAGAACGATAACGCCCCAACTGTACTGCACCCACGATCTGGCAGGGAGTTCTCAGC
CCCTCAGCGTCTCCCCCGATCTGCTCCTCCTGGTTCTCTGGTCACCAAGGTGACAGCTGTGGATGCTGAT
GCTGGTCACAATGCATGGCTCTCTTACTCTCTATTACCTCAGTCCACAGCCCCTGGACTGTTCCTCGTAT
CTACACACACTGGTGAGGTGCGCACAGCCCGGGCCTTATTGGAGGACGACTCTGATACCCAACAGGTGGT
GGTCCTGGTGAGGGACAATGGTGACCCTTCACTATCCTCCACAGCAACAGTATTGCTGGTTCTGGAGGAC
GAGGATGCAGAGGAAATGCCCAAATCCAGCGACTTCCTCACACACCCTCCCGAGCGGTCAGACCTCACCC
TTTATCTTATTGTGGCGCTGGCAGCTGTCAGTCTCTTATCCCTAGTTACCTTCACTTTCATGTCAGCTAA
GTGTCTGCGGAGGCATGAAGATAGGGACCGGGGTGGGGGCCAGTGCTGCAGGGGCCAGGACTCGCCCTCC
AGGGAGTTCTATAAACAGTCCAGTCCCAACCTTCAGGTCAGCTCAGATGGCACTCTAAAGTACATGGAGG
TGACCCTGCGGCCCACAGATTCTCAGAGCCATTGCTACAGGACGTGCTTTTCTCCAGCCTCCGATGGCAG
TGACTTCACTTTCCTCAGGCCCCTCAGCGTTCAGCAGCCCTCAGCCTTGGCGCTGGAGCCCGAGGCCTTG
CGTTCCCGGTCTAGTACGCTGCGGGAGCGGAGCCAGCAAGCCCCGCCCAACACTGACTGGCGTTTCTCTC
AAGCCCAGAGACCCGGCACGAGCGGATCCCAAAATGGGGATGAAACCGGCACCTGGCCCAACAACCAGTT
CGATACAGAGATGCTGCAAGCCATGATCTTGGCCTCTGCCAGTGAAGCCGCTGATGGGAGCTCCACTCTG
GGAGGGGGCACTGGCACTATGGGTTTGAGTGCTCGATATGGACCCCAGTTTACCCTGCAGCACGTGCCTG
ACTACCGCCAGAACGTGTACATCCCTGGCAGCAATGCCACACTGACCAACGCAGCTGGCAAACGAGATGG
CAAGGCTCCGGCAGGCGGCAATGGCAACAAGAAGAAGTCGGGCAAGAAAGAGAAGAAGGCCGGAATTCTG
CAGTCGACGGTACCGCGGGCCCGGGATCCACCGGTCGCCACCATGGTGAGCAAGGGCGAGGAGGATAACA
TGGCCATCATCAAGGAGTTCATGCGCTTCAAGGTGCACATGGAGGGCTCCGTGAACGGCCACGAGTTCGA
GATCGAGGGCGAGGGCGAGGGCCGCCCCTACGAGGGCACCCAGACCGCCAAGCTGAAGGTGACCAAGGGT
GGCCCCCTGCCCTTCGCCTGGGACATCCTGTCCCCTCAGTTCATGTACGGCTCCAAGGCCTACGTGAAGC
ACCCCGCCGACATCCCCGACTACTTGAAGCTGTCCTTCCCCGAGGGCTTCAAGTGGGAGCGCGTGATGAA
CTTCGAGGACGGCGGCGTGGTGACCGTGACCCAGGACTCCTCCCTGCAGGACGGCGAGTTCATCTACAAG
GTGAAGCTGCGCGGCACCAACTTCCCCTCCGACGGCCCCGTAATGCAGAAGAAGACCATGGGCTGGGAGG
CCTCCTCCGAGCGGATGTACCCCGAGGACGGCGCCCTGAAGGGCGAGATCAAGCAGAGGCTGAAGCTGAA
GGACGGCGGCCACTACGACGCTGAGGTCAAGACCACCTACAAGGCCAAGAAGCCCGTGCAGCTGCCCGGC
GCCTACAACGTCAACATCAAGTTGGACATCACCTCCCACAACGAGGACTACACCATCGTGGAACAGTACG
AACGCGCCGAGGGCCGCCACTCCACCGGCGGCATGGACGAGCTGTACAAGTAGCGGCCGCGACTCTAGAT
CATAATCAGCCATACCACATTTGTAGAGGTTTTACTTGCTTTAAAAAACCTCCCACACCTCCCCCTGAAC
CTGAAACATAAAATGAATGCAATTGTTGTTGTTAACTTGTTTATTGCAGCTTATAATGGTTACAAATAAA
GCAATAGCATCACAAATTTCACAAATAAAGCATTTTTTTCACTGCATTCTAGTTGTGGTTTGTCCAAACT
CATCAATGTATCTTAAGGCGTAAATTGTAAGCGTTAATATTTTGTTAAAATTCGCGTTAAATTTTTGTTA
AATCAGCTCATTTTTTAACCAATAGGCCGAAATCGGCAAAATCCCTTATAAATCAAAAGAATAGACCGAG
ATAGGGT
[37 nt withheld, positions 4208-4244]
AAAGAACGTGGACTCCAACGTCAAAGG
[49 nt withheld, positions 4272-4320]
T
[91 nt withheld, positions 4322-4412]
G
[124 nt withheld, positions 4414-4537]
CAGGTGGCACTTTTCGGGGAAATGTGCGCGGAACCCCTATTTGTTTATTTTTCTAAATACATTCAAATAT
GTATCCGCTCATGAGACAATAACCCTGATAAATGCTTCAATAATATTGAAAAAGGAAGAGTCCTGAGGCG
GAAAGAACCAGCTGTGGAATGTGTGTCAGTTAGGGTGTGGAAAGTCCCCAGGCTCCCCAGCAGGCAGAAG
TATGCAAAGCATGCATCTCAATTAGTCAGCAACCAGGTGTGGAAAGTCCCCAGGCTCCCCAGCAGGCAGA
AGTATGCAAAGCATGCATCTCAATTAGTCAGCAACCATAGTCCCGCCCCTAACTCCGCCCATCCCGCCCC
TAACTCCGCCCAGTTCCGCCCATTCTCCGCCCCATGGCTGACTAATTTTTTTTATTTATGCAGAGGCCGA
GGCCGCCTCGGCCTCTGAGCTATTCCAGAAGTAGTGAGGAGGCTTTTTTGGAGGCCTAGGCTTTTGCAAA
GATCGATCAAGAGACAGGATGAGGATCGTTTCGCATGATTGAACAAGATGGATTGCACGCAGGTTCTCCG
GCCGCTTGGGTGGAGAGGCTATTCGGCTATGACTGGGCACAACAGACAATCGGCTGCTCTGATGCCGCCG
TGTTCCGGCTGTCAGCGCAGGGGCGCCCGGTTCTTTTTGTCAAGACCGACCTGTCCGGTGCCCTGAATGA
ACTGCAAGACGAGGCAGCGCGGCTATCGTGGCTGGCCACGACGGGCGTTCCTTGCGCAGCTGTGCTCGAC
GTTGTCACTGAAGCGGGAAGGGACTGGCTGCTATTGGGCGAAGTGCCGGGGCAGGATCTCCTGTCATCTC
ACCTTGCTCCTGCCGAGAAAGTATCCATCATGGCTGATGCAATGCGGCGGCTGCATACGCTTGATCCGGC
TACCTGCCCATTCGACCACCAAGCGAAACATCGCATCGAGCGAGCACGTACTCGGATGGAAGCCGGTCTT
GTCGATCAGGATGATCTGGACGAAGAGCATCAGGGGCTCGCGCCAGCCGAACTGTTCGCCAGGCTCAAGG
CGAGCATGCCCGACGGCGAGGATCTCGTCGTGACCCATGGCGATGCCTGCTTGCCGAATATCATGGTGGA
AAATGGCCGCTTTTCTGGATTCATCGACTGTGGCCGGCTGGGTGTGGCGGACCGCTATCAGGACATAGCG
TTGGCTACCCGTGATATTGCTGAAGAGCTTGGCGGCGAATGGGCTGACCGCTTCCTCGTGCTTTACGGTA
TCGCCGCTCCCGATTCGCAGCGCATCGCCTTCTATCGCCTTCTTGACGAGTTCTTCTGAGCGGGACTCTG
GGGTTCGAAATGACCGACCAAGCGACGCCCAACCTGCCATCACGAGATTTCGATTCCACCGCCGCCTTCT
ATGAAAGGTTGGGCTTCGGAATCGTTTTCCGGGACGCCGGCTGGATGATCCTCCAGCGCGGGGATCTCAT
GCTGGAGTTCTTCGCCCACCCTAGGGGGAGGCTAACTGAAACACGGAAGGAGACAATACCGGAAGGAACC
CGCGCTATGACGGCAATAAAAAGACAGAATAAAACGCACGGTGTTGGGTCGTTTGTTCATAAACGCGGGG
TTCGGTCCCAGGGCTGGCACTCTGTCGATACCCCACCGAGACCCCATTGGGGCCAATACGCCCGCGTTTC
TTCCTTTTCCCCACCCCACCCCCCAAGTTCGGGTGAAGGCCCAGGGCTCGCAGCCAACGTCGGGGCGGCA
GGCCCTGCCATAGCCTCAGGTTACTCATATATACTTTAGATTGATTTAAAACTTCATTTTTAATTTAAAA
GGATCTAGGTGAAGATCCTTTTTGATAATCTCATGACCAAAATCCCTTAACGTGAGTTTTCGTTCCACTG
AGCGTCAGACCCCGTAGAAAAGATCAAAGGATCTTCTTGAGATCCTTTTTTTCTGCGCGTAATCTGCTGC
TTGCAAACAAAAAAACCACCGCTACCAGCGGTGGTTTGTTTGCCGGATCAAGAGCTACCAACTCTTTTTC
CGAAGGTAACTGGCTTCAGCAGAGCGCAGATACCAAATACTGTTCTTCTAGTGTAGCCGTAGTTAGGCCA
CCACTTCAAGAACTCTGTAGCACCGCCTACATACCTCGCTCTGCTAATCCTGTTACCAGTGGCTGCTGCC
AGTGGCGATAAGTCGTGTCTTACCGGGTTGGACTCAAGACGATAGTTACCGGATAAGGCGCAGCGGTCGG
GCTGAACGGGGGGTTCGTGCACACAGCCCAGCTTGGAGCGAACGACCTACACCGAACTGAGATACCTACA
GCGTGAGCTATGAGAAAGCGCCACGCTTCCCGAAGGGAGAAAGGCGGACAGGTATCCGGTAAGCGGCAGG
GTCGGAACAGGAGAGCGCACGAGGGAGCTTCCAGGGGGAAACGCCTGGTATCTTTATAGTCCTGTCGGGT
TTCGCCACCTCTGACTTGAGCGTCGATTTTTGTGATGCTCGTCAGGGGGGCGGAGCCTATGGAAAAACGC
CAGCAACGCGGCCTTTTTACGGTTCCTGGCCTTTTGCTGGCCTTTTGCTCACATGTTCTTTCCTGCGTTA
TCCCCTGATTCTGTGGATAACCGTATTACCGCCATGCATTAGTTATTAATAGTAATCAATTACGGGGTCA
TTAGTTCATAGCCCATATATGGAGTTCCGCGTTACATAACTTACGGTAAATGGCCCGCCTGGCTGACCGC
CCAACGACCCCCGCCCATTGACGTCAATAATGACGTATGTTCCCATAGTAACGCCAATAGGGACTTTCCA
TTGACGTCAATGGGTGGAGTATTTACGGTAAACTGCCCACTTGGCAGTACATCAAGTGTATCATATGCCA
AGTACGCCCCCTATTGACGTCAATGACGGTAAATGGCCCGCCTGGCATTATGCCCAGTACATGACCTTAT
GGGACTTTCCTACTTGGCAGTACATCTACGTATTAGTCATCGCTATTACCATG
